>Addgene plasmid #55487 | mTFP1-H1-10 | depositor partial sequence | sequence record 85893 | insert sequence
CAGATCCGCTAGCCGCCACCATGACCGAGAACTCCACCTCCGCCCCGGCGGCGAAGCCCAAACGGGCCAA
GGCTTCCAAGAAGTCCACGGACCACCCCAAGTATTCAGACATGATCGTGGCTGCTATCCAGGCAGAGAAG
AACCGTGCCGGCTCCTCGCGCCAGTCCATCCAAAAGTATATCAAGAGCCACTACAAGGTGGGTGAGAACG
CCGACTCCCAGATCAAGTTGTCCATCAAGCGCCTAGTGACCACCGGTGTTCTCAAGCAAACCAAAGGGGT
GGGCGCCTCGGGGTCCTTCAGGCTGGCCAAGGGCGATGAGCCCAAAAGGTCGGTGGCTTTCAAGAAGACC
AAGAAGGAAGTCAAGAAAGTGGCCACTCCAAAGAAGGCAGCCAAGCCCAAGAAGGCTGCCTCCAAAGCCC
CAAGCAAGAAACCCAAAGCCACCCCTGTCAAGAAGGCCAAGAAGAAGCCGGCTGCCACGCCCAAGAAAGC
CAAAAAGCCCAAGGTTGTCAAAGTCAAACCAGTCAAGGCCTCCAAACCCAAGAAGGCCAAAACCGTGAAG
CCCAAAGCCAAGTCGAGTGCCAAGAGGGGGAGCAAGAAGAAGTCGGGAAGCACGGATCCACCGGTCGCCA
CCATGGTGAGCAAGGGCGAGGAGACCACAATGGGCGTAATCAAGCCCGACATGAAGATCAAGCTGAAGAT
GGAGGGCAACGTGAATGGCCACGCCTTCGTGATCGAGGGCGAGGGCGAGGGCAAGCCCTACGACGGCACC
AACACCATCAACCTGGAGGTGAAGGAGGGAGCCCCCCTGCCCTTCTCCTACGACATTCTGACCACCGCGT
TCGCCTACGGCAACAGGGCCTTCACCAAGTACCCCGACGACATCCCCAACTACTTCAAGCAGTCCTTCCC
CGAGGGCTACTCTTGGGAGCGCACCATGACCTTCGAGGACAAGGGCATCGTGAAGGTGAAGTCCGACATC
TCCATGGAGGAGGACTCCTTCATCTACGAGATACACCTCAAGGGCGAGAACTTCCCCCCCAACGGCCCCG
TGATGCAGAAGAAGACCACCGGCTGGGACGCCTCCACCGAGAGGATGTACGTGCGCGACGGCGTGCTGAA
GGGCGACGTCAAGCACAAGCTGCTGCTGGAGGGCGGCGGCCACCACCGCGTTGACTTCAAGACCATCTAC
AGGGCCAAGAAGGCGGTGAAGCTGCCCGACTATCACTTTGTGGACCACCGCATCGAGATCCTGAACCACG
ACAAGGACTACAACAAGGTGACCGTTTACGAGAGCGCCGTGGCCCGCAACTCCACCGACGGCATGGACGA
GCTGTACAAGTAAGCGGCCGCGACTCTAGATCATAATCAGCCATACCACATT
