>Addgene plasmid #55487 | mTFP1-H1-10 | addgene partial sequence | sequence record 125641 | mTFP1-R1 5'-ACCTCCAGGTTGATGGTGTTg-3'
TCACGAAGGCGTGGCCATTCACGTTGCCCTCCATCTTCAGCTTGATCTTCATGTCGGGCTTGATTACGCC
CATTGTGGTCTCCTCGCCCTTGCTCACCATGGTGGCGACCGGTGGATCCGTGCTTCCCGACTTCTTCTTG
CTCCCCCTCTTGGCACTCGACTTGGCTTTGGGCTTCACGGTTTTGGCCTTCTTGGGTTTGGAGGCCTTGA
CTGGTTTGACTTTGACAACCTTGGGCTTTTTGGCTTTCTTGGGCGTGGCAGCCGGCTTCTTCTTGGCCTT
CTTGACAGGGGTGGCTTTGGGTTTCTTGCTTGGGGCTTTGGAGGCAGCCTTCTTGGGCTTGGCTGCCTTC
TTTGGAGTGGCCACTTTCTTGACTTCCTTCTTGGTCTTCTTGAAAGCCACCGACCTTTTGGGCTCATCGC
CCTTGGCCAGCCTGAAGGACCCCGAGGCGCCCACCCCTTTGGTTTGCTTGAGAACACCGGTGGTCACTAG
GCGCTTGATGGACAACTTGATCTGGGAGTCGGCGTTCTCACCCACCTTGTAGTGGCTCTTGATATACTTT
TGGATGGACTGGCGCGAGGAGCCGGCACGGTTCTTCTCTGCCTGGATAGCAGCCACGATCATGTCTGAAT
ACTTGGGGTGGTCCGTGGACTTCTTGGAAGCCTTGGCCCGTTTGGGCTTCGCCGCCGGGGCGGAGGTGGA
GTTCTCGGTCATGGTGGCGGCTAGCGGATCTGACGGTTCACTAAACCAGCTCTGCTTATATAGACCTCCC
ACCGTACACGCCTACCGCCCATTTGCGTCAATGGGG
