[The description below was written by a language model from this plasmid's Addgene catalogue record.]
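Description:
mTFP1-H1-10 is a mammalian expression plasmid that produces mouse histone H1 (the H1f0 gene, also known as H1.0) fused to the monomeric teal fluorescent protein mTFP1. The backbone is an mTFP1 fusion vector of about 4.75 kb without the insert. It is propagated in E. coli as a high-copy plasmid under kanamycin selection, and it carries a neomycin resistance marker so that transfected mammalian cells can be selected with G418. No feature table accompanies the record, so the replication origins and the promoters driving the resistance markers are not stated. The listed sequencing primer sites do point to an SV40 polyadenylation signal downstream of the expression cassette.

Expression of the fusion is driven by the CMV promoter, a strong constitutive promoter in most mammalian cell lines. According to the record, mTFP1 is supplied by the backbone at the C terminus, so the histone coding sequence lies upstream and in frame with the fluorescent protein. The "10" in the name may refer to a linker between the two parts, but the record does not explain it. mTFP1 is a bright monomeric cyan-teal protein derived from a Clavularia coral fluorescent protein, with excitation at 462 nm and emission at 492 nm as recorded. Because linker histone H1 binds chromatin, the fusion localises to the nucleus. The construct therefore serves as a nuclear and histone localisation marker for fluorescence imaging of chromatin in mammalian cells, and it can also demonstrate how mTFP1 performs as a fusion tag.
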