Addgene plasmid #55487: mTFP1-H1-10
Purpose: Localization: Nucleus/Histones, Excitation: 462, Emission: 492
Depositing lab: Michael Davidson. Depositing organization: Florida State University, Tallahassee. Publication: Hue-shifted monomeric variants of Clavularia cyan fluorescent protein: identification of the molecular determinants of color and applications in fluorescence imaging. Ai HW, Olenych SG, Wong P, Davidson MW, Campbell RE. BMC Biol. 2008 Mar 6;6:13. doi: 10.1186/1741-7007-6-13. PubMed 18325109.
Backbone
  Vector backbone: mTFP1
  Backbone size w/o insert (bp): 4750
  Vector type: Mammalian Expression
  Selectable markers: Neomycin (select with G418)
Growth in bacteria
  Bacterial resistance: Kanamycin, 50 μg/mL
  Growth temperature: 37°C
  Growth strain: DH5alpha
  Copy number: High Copy
Gene/Insert
  Gene/Insert name: H1 (alt names: Mouse Histone H1; NM_008197.3)
  Species: M. musculus (mouse)
  Entrez Gene: H1f0 (a.k.a. D130017D06Rik, H1(0), H1-0, H1fv)
  Promoter: CMV
  Tag / fusion protein: mTFP1 (C terminal on backbone)
  Cloning method: Unknown
  Sequencing primers: 5′ CMV-F; 3′ SV40pA-R
Terms and licenses: Academic/Nonprofit Terms; Industry Terms: Not Available to Industry
Depositor comments: M. musculus (mouse) Histone H1. Excitation = 462; Emission = 492
How to cite: mTFP1-H1-10 was a gift from Michael Davidson (Addgene plasmid # 55487 ; http://n2t.net/addgene:55487 ; RRID:Addgene_55487)
